>Addgene plasmid #239617 | pSGEP-shLuciferase_3 | addgene full sequence | sequence record 474468 | Addgene NGS Result
TTGAGATCCTTTTTTTCTGCGCGTAATCTGCTGCTTGCAAACAAAAAAACCACCGCTACCAGCGGTGGTT
TGTTTGCCGGATCAAGAGCTACCAACTCTTTTTCCGAAGGTAACTGGCTTCAGCAGAGCGCAGATACCAA
ATACTGTTCTTCTAGTGTAGCCGTAGTTAGGCCACCACTTCAAGAACTCTGTAGCACCGCCTACATACCT
CGCTCTGCTAATCCTGTTACCAGTGGCTGCTGCCAGTGGCGATAAGTCGTGTCTTACCGGGTTGGACTCA
AGACGATAGTTACCGGATAAGGCGCAGCGGTCGGGCTGAACGGGGGGTTCGTGCACACAGCCCAGCTTGG
AGCGAACGACCTACACCGAACTGAGATACCTACAGCGTGAGCTATGAGAAAGCGCCACGCTTCCCGAAGG
GAGAAAGGCGGACAGGTATCCGGTAAGCGGCAGGGTCGGAACAGGAGAGCGCACGAGGGAGCTTCCAGGG
GGAAACGCCTGGTATCTTTATAGTCCTGTCGGGTTTCGCCACCTCTGACTTGAGCGTCGATTTTTGTGAT
GCTCGTCAGGGGGGCGGAGCCTATGGAAAAACGCCAGCAACGCGGCCTTTTTACGGTTCCTGGCCTTTTG
CTGGCCTTTTGCTCACATGTTCTTTCCTGCGTTATCCCCTGATTCTGTGGATAACCGTATTACCGCCTTT
GAGTGAGCTGATACCGCTCGCCGCAGCCGAACGACCGAGCGCAGCGAGTCAGTGAGCGAGGAAGCGGAAG
AGCGCCCAATACGCAAACCGCCTCTCCCCGCGCGTTGGCCGATTCATTAATGCAGCTGGCACGACAGGTT
TCCCGACTGGAAAGCGGGCAGTGAGCGCAACGCAATTAATGTGAGTTAGCTCACTCATTAGGCACCCCAG
GCTTTACACTTTATGCTTCCGGCTCGTATGTTGTGTGGAATTGTGAGCGGATAACAATTTCACACAGGAA
ACAGCTATGACCATGATTACGCCAAGCGCGCAATTAACCCTCACTAAAGGGAACAAAAGCTGGAGCTGCA
AGCTTAATGTAGTCTTATGCAATACTCTTGTAGTCTTGCAACATGGTAACGATGAGTTAGCAACATGCCT
TACAAGGAGAGAAAAAGCACCGTGCATGCCGATTGGTGGAAGTAAGGTGGTACGATCGTGCCTTATTAGG
AAGGCAACAGACGGGTCTGACATGGATTGGACGAACCACTGAATTGCCGCATTGCAGAGATATTGTATTT
AAGTGCCTAGCTCGATACATAAACGGGTCTCTCTGGTTAGACCAGATCTGAGCCTGGGAGCTCTCTGGCT
AACTAGGGAACCCACTGCTTAAGCCTCAATAAAGCTTGCCTTGAGTGCTTCAAGTAGTGTGTGCCCGTCT
GTTGTGTGACTCTGGTAACTAGAGATCCCTCAGACCCTTTTAGTCAGTGTGGAAAATCTCTAGCAGTGGC
GCCCGAACAGGGACTTGAAAGCGAAAGGGAAACCAGAGGAGCTCTCTCGACGCAGGACTCGGCTTGCTGA
AGCGCGCACGGCAAGAGGCGAGGGGCGGCGACTGGTGAGTACGCCAAAAATTTTGACTAGCGGAGGCTAG
AAGGAGAGAGATGGGTGCGAGAGCGTCAGTATTAAGCGGGGGAGAATTAGATCGCGATGGGAAAAAATTC
GGTTAAGGCCAGGGGGAAAGAAAAAATATAAATTAAAACATATAGTATGGGCAAGCAGGGAGCTAGAACG
ATTCGCAGTTAATCCTGGCCTGTTAGAAACATCAGAAGGCTGTAGACAAATACTGGGACAGCTACAACCA
TCCCTTCAGACAGGATCAGAAGAACTTAGATCATTATATAATACAGTAGCAACCCTCTATTGTGTGCATC
AAAGGATAGAGATAAAAGACACCAAGGAAGCTTTAGACAAGATAGAGGAAGAGCAAAACAAAAGTAAGAC
CACCGCACAGCAAGCGGCCGCTGATCTTCAGACCTGGAGGAGGAGATATGAGGGACAATTGGAGAAGTGA
ATTATATAAATATAAAGTAGTAAAAATTGAACCATTAGGAGTAGCACCCACCAAGGCAAAGAGAAGAGTG
GTGCAGAGAGAAAAAAGAGCAGTGGGAATAGGAGCTTTGTTCCTTGGGTTCTTGGGAGCAGCAGGAAGCA
CTATGGGCGCAGCGTCAATGACGCTGACGGTACAGGCCAGACAATTATTGTCTGGTATAGTGCAGCAGCA
GAACAATTTGCTGAGGGCTATTGAGGCGCAACAGCATCTGTTGCAACTCACAGTCTGGGGCATCAAGCAG
CTCCAGGCAAGAATCCTGGCTGTGGAAAGATACCTAAAGGATCAACAGCTCCTGGGGATTTGGGGTTGCT
CTGGAAAACTCATTTGCACCACTGCTGTGCCTTGGAATGCTAGTTGGAGTAATAAATCTCTGGAACAGAT
TTGGAATCACACGACCTGGATGGAGTGGGACAGAGAAATTAACAATTACACAAGCTTAATACACTCCTTA
ATTGAAGAATCGCAAAACCAGCAAGAAAAGAATGAACAAGAATTATTGGAATTAGATAAATGGGCAAGTT
TGTGGAATTGGTTTAACATAACAAATTGGCTGTGGTATATAAAATTATTCATAATGATAGTAGGAGGCTT
GGTAGGTTTAAGAATAGTTTTTGCTGTACTTTCTATAGTGAATAGAGTTAGGCAGGGATATTCACCATTA
TCGTTTCAGACCCACCTCCCAACCCCGAGGGGACCCGACAGGCCCGAAGGAATAGAAGAAGAAGGTGGAG
AGAGAGACAGAGACAGATCCATTCGATTAGTGAACGGATCTCGACGGTATCGGTTAACTTTTAAAAGAAA
AGGGGGGATTGGGGGGTACAGTGCAGGGGAAAGAATAGTAGACATAATAGCAACAGACATACAAACTAAA
GAATTACAAAAACAAATTACAAAAATTCAAAATTTTATCGATCACGAGACTAGCCTCGATCGAGCTAGCT
GCAGTAACGCCATTTTGCAAGGCATGGAAAAATACCAAACCAAGAATAGAGAAGTTCAGATCAAGGGCGG
GTACATGAAAATAGCTAACGTTGGGCCAAACAGGATATCTGCGGTGAGCAGTTTCGGCCCCGGCCCGGGG
CCAAGAACAGATGGTCACCGCAGTTTCGGCCCCGGCCCGAGGCCAAGAACAGATGGTCCCCAGATATGGC
CCAACCCTCAGCAGTTTCTTAAGACCCATCAGATGTTTCCAGGCTCCCCCAAGGACCTGAAATGACCCTG
CGCCTTATTTGAATTAACCAATCAGCCTGCTTCTCGCTTCTGTTCGCGCGCTTCTGCTTCCCGAGCTCTA
TAAAAGAGCTCACAACCCCTCACTCGGCGCGCCAGTCCTCCGACAGACTGAGTCGGCCGGTGGATCTACC
GGTGGATCCACCATGGTGAGCAAGGGCGAGGAGCTGTTCACCGGGGTGGTGCCCATCCTGGTCGAGCTGG
ACGGCGACGTAAACGGCCACAAGTTCAGCGTGTCTGGCGAGGGCGAGGGCGATGCCACCTACGGCAAGCT
GACCCTGAAGTTCATCTGCACCACCGGCAAGCTGCCCGTGCCCTGGCCCACCCTCGTGACCACCCTGACC
TACGGCGTGCAGTGCTTCAGCCGCTACCCCGACCACATGAAGCAGCACGACTTCTTCAAGTCCGCCATGC
CCGAAGGCTACGTCCAGGAGCGCACCATCTTCTTCAAGGACGACGGCAACTACAAGACCCGCGCCGAGGT
GAAGTTCGAGGGCGACACCCTGGTGAACCGCATCGAGCTGAAGGGCATCGACTTCAAGGAGGACGGCAAC
ATCCTGGGGCACAAGCTGGAGTACAACTACAACAGCCACAACGTCTATATCATGGCCGACAAGCAGAAGA
ACGGCATCAAGGCGAACTTCAAGATCCGCCACAACATCGAGGACGGCAGCGTGCAGCTCGCCGACCACTA
CCAGCAGAACACCCCCATCGGCGACGGCCCCGTGCTGCTGCCCGACAACCACTACCTGAGCACCCAGTCC
GCCCTGAGCAAAGACCCCAACGAGAAGCGCGATCACATGGTCCTGCTGGAGTTCGTGACCGCCGCCGGGA
TCACTCTCGGCATGGACGAGCTGTACAAGTAATGACGTACGGCGGCCGCCTCGACTAGGGATAACAGGGT
AATTGTTTGAATGAGGCTTCAGTACTTTACAGAATCGTTGCCTGCACATCTTGGAAACACTTGCTGGGAT
TACTTCGACTTCTTAACCCAACAGAAGGCTCGAGAAGGTATATTGCTGTTGACAGTGAGCGAAAGAAGTT
TCCTAATACTGAATAGTGAAGCCACAGATGTATTCAGTATTAGGAAACTTCTTGTGCCTACTGCCTCGGA
CTTCAAGGGGCTAGAATTCGAGCAATTATCTTGTTTACTAAAACTGAATACCTTGCTATCTCTTTGATAC
ATTTTTACAAAGCTGAATTAAAATGGTATAAATTAAATCACTTTTTTCAATTGACGCGTAATTCTACCGG
GTAGGGGAGGCGCTTTTCCCAAGGCAGTCTGGAGCATGCGCTTTAGCAGCCCCGCTGGGCACTTGGCGCT
ACACAAGTGGCCTCTGGCCTCGCACACATTCCACATCCACCGGTAGGCGCCAACCGGCTCCGTTCTTTGG
TGGCCCCTTCGCGCCACCTTCTACTCCTCCCCTAGTCAGGAAGTTCCCCCCCGCCCCGCAGCTCGCGTCG
TGCAGGACGTGACAAATGGAAGTAGCACGTCTCACTAGTCTCGTGCAGATGGACAGCACCGCTGAGCAAT
GGAAGCGGGTAGGCCTTTGGGGCAGCGGCCAATAGCAGCTTTGCTCCTTCGCTTTCTGGGCTCAGAGGCT
GGGAAGGGGTGGGTCCGGGGGCGGGCTCAGGGGCGGGCTCAGGGGCGGGGCGGGCGCCCGAAGGTCCTCC
GGAGGCCCGGCATTCTGCACGCTTCAAAAGCGCACGTCTGCCGCGCTGTTCTCCTCTTCCTCATCTCCGG
GCCTTTCGACCTGCAGCCCAAGCTTACCATGACCGAGTACAAGCCCACGGTGCGCCTCGCCACCCGCGAC
GACGTCCCCAGGGCCGTACGCACCCTCGCCGCCGCGTTCGCCGACTACCCCGCCACGCGCCACACCGTCG
ATCCGGACCGCCACATCGAGCGGGTCACCGAGCTGCAAGAACTCTTCCTCACGCGCGTCGGGCTCGACAT
CGGCAAGGTGTGGGTCGCGGACGACGGCGCCGCGGTGGCGGTCTGGACCACGCCGGAGAGCGTCGAAGCG
GGGGCGGTGTTCGCCGAGATCGGCCCGCGCATGGCCGAGTTGAGCGGTTCCCGGCTGGCCGCGCAGCAAC
AGATGGAAGGCCTCCTGGCGCCGCACCGGCCCAAGGAGCCCGCGTGGTTCCTGGCCACCGTCGGCGTCTC
GCCCGACCACCAGGGCAAGGGTCTGGGCAGCGCCGTCGTGCTCCCCGGAGTGGAGGCGGCCGAGCGCGCC
GGGGTGCCCGCCTTCCTGGAGACCTCCGCGCCCCGCAACCTCCCCTTCTACGAGCGGCTCGGCTTCACCG
TCACCGCCGACGTCGAGGTGCCCGAAGGACCGCGCACCTGGTGCATGACCCGCAAGCCCGGTGCCTGACG
CCCGCCCCACGACCCGCAGCGCCCGACCGAAAGGAGCGCACGACCCCATGCATGTCGACTTCGAAACGCG
TCTGGAACAATCAACCTCTGGATTACAAAATTTGTGAAAGATTGACTGGTATTCTTAACTATGTTGCTCC
TTTTACGCTATGTGGATACGCTGCTTTAATGCCTTTGTATCATGCTATTGCTTCCCGTATGGCTTTCATT
TTCTCCTCCTTGTATAAATCCTGGTTGCTGTCTCTTTATGAGGAGTTGTGGCCCGTTGTCAGGCAACGTG
GCGTGGTGTGCACTGTGTTTGCTGACGCAACCCCCACTGGTTGGGGCATTGCCACCACCTGTCAGCTCCT
TTCCGGGACTTTCGCTTTCCCCCTCCCTATTGCCACGGCGGAACTCATCGCCGCCTGCCTTGCCCGCTGC
TGGACAGGGGCTCGGCTGTTGGGCACTGACAATTCCGTGGTGTTGTCGGGGAAGCTGACGTCCTTTCCAT
GGCTGCTCGCCTGTGTTGCCACCTGGATTCTGCGCGGGACGTCCTTCTGCTACGTCCCTTCGGCCCTCAA
TCCAGCGGACCTTCCTTCCCGCGGCCTGCTGCCGGCTCTGCGGCCTCTTCCGCGTCTTCGCCTTCGCCCT
CAGACGAGTCGGATCTCCCTTTGGGCCGCCTCCCCGCCTGGAATTAATTCTGCAGTCGAGACCTAGAAAA
ACATGGAGCAATCACAAGTAGCAATACAGCAGCTACCAATGCTGATTGTGCCTGGCTAGAAGCACAAGAG
GAGGAGGAGGTGGGTTTTCCAGTCACACCTCAGGTACCTTTAAGACCAATGACTTACAAGGCAGCTGTAG
ATCTTAGCCACTTTTTAAAAGAAAAGGGGGGACTGGAAGGGCTAATTCACTCCCAACGAAGACAAGATCT
GCTTTTTGCTTGTACTGGGTCTCTCTGGTTAGACCAGATCTGAGCCTGGGAGCTCTCTGGCTAACTAGGG
AACCCACTGCTTAAGCCTCAATAAAGCTTGCCTTGAGTGCTTCAAGTAGTGTGTGCCCGTCTGTTGTGTG
ACTCTGGTAACTAGAGATCCCTCAGACCCTTTTAGTCAGTGTGGAAAATCTCTAGCAGTAGTAGTTCATG
TCATCTTATTATTCAGTATTTATAACTTGCAAAGAAATGAATATCAGAGAGTGAGAGGAACTTGTTTATT
GCAGCTTATAATGGTTACAAATAAAGCAATAGCATCACAAATTTCACAAATAAAGCATTTTTTTCACTGC
ATTCTAGTTGTGGTTTGTCCAAACTCATCAATGTATCTTATCATGTCTGGCTCTAGCTATCCCGCCCCTA
ACTCCGCCCATCCCGCCCCTAACTCCGCCCAGTTCCGCCCATTCTCCGCCCCATGGCTGACTAATTTTTT
TTATTTATGCAGAGGCCGAGGCCGCCTCGGCCTCTGAGCTATTCCAGAAGTAGTGAGGAGGCTTTTTTGG
AGGCCTAGGGACGTACCCAATTCGCCCTATAGTGAGTCGTATTACGCGCGCTCACTGGCCGTCGTTTTAC
AACGTCGTGACTGGGAAAACCCTGGCGTTACCCAACTTAATCGCCTTGCAGCACATCCCCCTTTCGCCAG
CTGGCGTAATAGCGAAGAGGCCCGCACCGATCGCCCTTCCCAACAGTTGCGCAGCCTGAATGGCGAATGG
G
[124 nt withheld, positions 7352-7475]
C
[91 nt withheld, positions 7477-7567]
A
[49 nt withheld, positions 7569-7617]
CCTTTGACGTTGGAGTCCACGTTCTTT
[37 nt withheld, positions 7645-7681]
ACCCTATCTCGGTCTATTCTTTTGATTTATAAGGGATTTTGCCGATTTCGGCCTATTGGTTAAAAAATGA
GCTGATTTAACAAAAATTTAACGCGAATTTTAACAAAATATTAACGCTTACAATTTAGGTGGCACTTTTC
GGGGAAATGTGCGCGGAACCCCTATTTGTTTATTTTTCTAAATACATTCAAATATGTATCCGCTCATGAG
ACAATAACCCTGATAAATGCTTCAATAATATTGAAAAAGGAAGAGTATGAGTATTCAACATTTCCGTGTC
GCCCTTATTCCCTTTTTTGCGGCATTTTGCCTTCCTGTTTTTGCTCACCCAGAAACGCTGGTGAAAGTAA
AAGATGCTGAAGATCAGTTGGGTGCACGAGTGGGTTACATCGAACTGGATCTCAACAGCGGTAAGATCCT
TGAGAGTTTTCGCCCCGAAGAACGTTTTCCAATGATGAGCACTTTTAAAGTTCTGCTATGTGGCGCGGTA
TTATCCCGTATTGACGCCGGGCAAGAGCAACTCGGTCGCCGCATACACTATTCTCAGAATGACTTGGTTG
AGTACTCACCAGTCACAGAAAAGCATCTTACGGATGGCATGACAGTAAGAGAATTATGCAGTGCTGCCAT
AACCATGAGTGATAACACTGCGGCCAACTTACTTCTGACAACGATCGGAGGACCGAAGGAGCTAACCGCT
TTTTTGCACAACATGGGGGATCATGTAACTCGCCTTGATCGTTGGGAACCGGAGCTGAATGAAGCCATAC
CAAACGACGAGCGTGACACCACGATGCCTGTAGCAATGGCAACAACGTTGCGCAAACTATTAACTGGCGA
ACTACTTACTCTAGCTTCCCGGCAACAATTAATAGACTGGATGGAGGCGGATAAAGTTGCAGGACCACTT
CTGCGCTCGGCCCTTCCGGCTGGCTGGTTTATTGCTGATAAATCTGGAGCCGGTGAGCGTGGGTCTCGCG
GTATCATTGCAGCACTGGGGCCAGATGGTAAGCCCTCCCGTATCGTAGTTATCTACACGACGGGGAGTCA
GGCAACTATGGATGAACGAAATAGACAGATCGCTGAGATAGGTGCCTCACTGATTAAGCATTGGTAACTG
TCAGACCAAGTTTACTCATATATACTTTAGATTGATTTAAAACTTCATTTTTAATTTAAAAGGATCTAGG
TGAAGATCCTTTTTGATAATCTCATGACCAAAATCCCTTAACGTGAGTTTTCGTTCCACTGAGCGTCAGA
CCCCGTAGAAAAGATCAAAGGATCTTC
Features (pLannotate 1.2.2; 28 found; start..end, strand, type, name):
      1..589     +  rep_origin     ori: high-copy-number ColE1/pMB1/pBR322/pUC origin of replication
    772..864     +  CDS            lacI (fragment): lac repressor; lacI; The lac repressor binds to the lac operator to inhibit transcription in E. coli. This inhibition can be relieved by adding lactose or isopropyl-β-D-thiogalactopyranoside (IPTG).
    877..898     +  protein_bind   CAP binding site: CAP binding activates transcription in the presence of cAMP. E. coli catabolite activator protein
    913..943     +  promoter       lac promoter: promoter for the E. coli lac operon
    951..967     +  protein_bind   lac operator: The lac repressor binds to the lac operator to inhibit transcription in E. coli. This inhibition can be relieved by adding lactose or isopropyl-β-D-thiogalactopyranoside (IPTG). lac repressor encoded by lacI
   1012..1030    +  promoter       T3 promoter: promoter for bacteriophage T3 RNA polymerase
   1058..1284    +  promoter       RSV promoter: Rous sarcoma virus enhancer/promoter
   1285..1465    +  LTR            5' LTR (truncated): truncated 5' long terminal repeat (LTR) from HIV-1
   1512..1637    +  misc_feature   HIV-1 Ψ: packaging signal of human immunodeficiency virus type 1
   1621..1984    +  CDS            HIV-1 gag (fragment): gag protein from human immunodeficiency virus 1; gag
   2130..2363    +  misc_feature   RRE: The Rev response element (RRE) of HIV-1 allows for Rev-dependent mRNA export from the nucleus to the cytoplasm.
   2740..2840    +  CDS            Rev (fragment): human immunodeficiency virus 1 (HIV-1) Rev protein; rev; enhances nuclear export of unspliced and incompletely spliced viral mRNAs
   2859..2976    +  misc_feature   cPPT/CTS: central polypurine tract and central termination sequence of HIV-1
   3014..3415    +  promoter       SFFV promoter: spleen focus-forming virus long terminal repeat (LTR) promoter
   3443..4162    +  CDS            EGFP: the original enhanced GFP (Yang et al., 1996) mammalian codon-optimized
   4398..4524    +  ncRNA          3' miR-30a: sequence downstream of the 71-nt precursor of the human miR-30a microRNA (Zeng et al., 2002) miRNA
   4549..5048    +  promoter       PGK promoter: mouse phosphoglycerate kinase 1 promoter
   5069..5668    +  CDS            PuroR: puromycin N-acetyltransferase; pac from Streptomyces alboniger; confers resistance to puromycin
   5749..6337    +  misc_feature   WPRE: woodchuck hepatitis virus posttranscriptional regulatory element
   6354..6542    +  CDS            nef (fragment): NEF_HV1Z2 - Experimental evidence at protein level: Swiss-Prot protein existence level 1. Extracellular Nef protein targets CD4(+) T-lymphocytes for apoptosis by interacting with CXCR4 surface receptors. From Human immunodeficiency virus type 1 group M subtype D (isolate Z2/CDC-Z34) (HIV-1).
   6544..6777    +  LTR            3' LTR (ΔU3): self-inactivating 3' long terminal repeat (LTR) from HIV-1
   6849..6970    +  polyA_signal   SV40 poly(A) signal: SV40 polyadenylation signal
   7010..7145    +  rep_origin     SV40 ori: SV40 origin of replication
   7166..7184    -  promoter       T7 promoter: promoter for bacteriophage T7 RNA polymerase
   7192..7347    +  CDS            lacZα (fragment): LacZα fragment of β-galactosidase; lacZ fragment
   7352..7780    +  rep_origin     f1 ori (sequence partly withheld): f1 bacteriophage origin of replication; arrow indicates direction of (+) strand synthesis
   7833..7937    +  promoter       AmpR promoter: bla
   7938..8798    +  CDS            AmpR: β-lactamase; bla; confers resistance to ampicillin, carbenicillin, and related antibiotics
