[The description below was written by a language model from this plasmid's Addgene catalogue record and pLannotate feature annotations shown in this document.]
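Description:
pSGEP-shLuciferase_3 is a lentiviral shRNA expression plasmid built on the SGEP backbone, deposited as a non-targeting control. It is about 9 kb and is maintained in E. coli through a high-copy ColE1/pUC-type origin with ampicillin selection (AmpR under its own bla promoter). An f1 origin and remnants of a lac/lacZα cloning region with flanking T3 and T7 promoters are also present. The viral portion has the layout of a third-generation, self-inactivating HIV-1 vector. An RSV promoter drives a truncated 5' LTR, followed by the Ψ packaging signal with a gag fragment, the Rev response element for Rev-dependent export of the genomic RNA, and the cPPT/CTS. A WPRE and a ΔU3 3' LTR close the transfer cassette, with an SV40 poly(A) signal and SV40 origin lying downstream of it.

Between the LTRs, an SFFV promoter drives EGFP. The annotated 3' miR-30a flanking sequence lies downstream of the EGFP coding region, which indicates that the shRNA is embedded in a microRNA-type scaffold in the 3' part of the same Pol II transcript. GFP fluorescence therefore reports expression of the hairpin. The hairpin itself and its 5' flank are not annotated in the feature table, but the unannotated gap between EGFP and the 3' miR-30a element is where the synthetic shLuciferase_3 insert would sit. A separate mouse PGK promoter drives puromycin N-acetyltransferase, allowing selection of transduced mammalian cells. Because the guide is directed against luciferase rather than an endogenous gene, the construct serves as a negative control alongside gene-specific SGEP knockdown vectors.
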