Addgene plasmid #239617: pSGEP-shLuciferase_3
Purpose: Control non-targeting shRNA
Depositing lab: Reza Kalhor. Depositing organization: Johns Hopkins University and School of Medicine. Publication: A cell-state axis underlying colonization in carcinomas with implications for metastasis risk prediction and interception. Handler JS, Li Z, Dveirin RK, Lin JD, Fang W, Wu S, Forsmo JE, Goodarzi H, Fertig EJ, Kalhor R. Cell Rep. 2025 Dec 15;44(12):116701. doi: 10.1016/j.celrep.2025.116701. PubMed 41401069.
Backbone
  Vector backbone: SGEP
  Vector type: Lentiviral
Growth in bacteria
  Bacterial resistance: Ampicillin, 100 μg/mL
  Growth temperature: 30°C
  Growth strain: NEB Stable
  Copy number: Unknown
Gene/Insert
  Gene/Insert name: shLuciferase_3
  gRNA/shRNA sequence: ttcagtattaggaaacttcttg
  Species: Synthetic
  Cloning method: Restriction Enzyme; 5′ cloning site unknown (unknown if destroyed)
Terms and licenses: Academic/Nonprofit Terms; Industry Terms: Not Available to Industry
How to cite: pSGEP-shLuciferase_3 was a gift from Reza Kalhor (Addgene plasmid # 239617 ; http://n2t.net/addgene:239617 ; RRID:Addgene_239617)
